Addgene plasmid #162008: pLKO.1 Puro shRNA PIK3C2G KD1
Purpose: PIK3C2gamma shRNA
Depositing lab: David Bryant. Depositing organization: University of Glasgow. Publication: The phospholipid PI(3,4)P2 is an apical identity determinant. Roman-Fernandez A, Roignot J, Sandilands E, Nacke M, Mansour MA, McGarry L, Shanks E, Mostov KE, Bryant DM. Nat Commun. 2018 Nov 28;9(1):5041. doi: 10.1038/s41467-018-07464-8. PubMed 30487552.
Backbone
  Vector backbone: pLKO.1
  Vector type: Lentiviral
  Selectable markers: Puromycin
Growth in bacteria
  Bacterial resistance: Ampicillin, 100 μg/mL
  Growth temperature: 37°C
  Growth strain: NEB Stable
  Copy number: High Copy
Gene/Insert
  Gene/Insert name: PIK3C2G
  gRNA/shRNA sequence: Unspecified
  Species: Canis Lupus
  Entrez Gene: PIK3C2G
  Cloning method: Ligation Independent Cloning
Terms and licenses: Academic/Nonprofit Terms; Industry Terms: Not Available to Industry
How to cite: pLKO.1 Puro shRNA PIK3C2G KD1 was a gift from David Bryant (Addgene plasmid # 162008 ; http://n2t.net/addgene:162008 ; RRID:Addgene_162008)
