[The description below was written by a language model from this plasmid's Addgene catalogue record and pLannotate feature annotations shown in this document.]
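Description:
pLKO.1 Puro shRNA PIK3C2G KD1 is a lentiviral shRNA vector built on the pLKO.1 backbone and designed to knock down PIK3C2G, the gene for the class II phosphoinositide 3-kinase PI3K-C2γ, with the target species recorded as dog (Canis lupus). The hairpin sequence is listed as unspecified and is not annotated as a feature. The gap between the human U6 promoter and the cPPT/CTS is where a pLKO.1 hairpin normally sits, so it would be transcribed by RNA polymerase III from U6. "KD1" in the name suggests it is one of several hairpins against this gene, though the record does not say so.

The 7,084 nt sequence shows a third-generation, self-inactivating transfer vector layout. An RSV promoter fused to a truncated HIV-1 5' LTR drives production of the genomic RNA in packaging cells. It is followed by the Ψ packaging signal with a gag fragment, the RRE for Rev-dependent nuclear export, the U6 cassette, the cPPT/CTS, and a ΔU3 3' LTR that inactivates LTR promoter activity after integration. Downstream of the hairpin cassette, a human PGK promoter drives puromycin N-acetyltransferase, allowing selection of stably transduced mammalian cells. Viral structural and enzymatic genes are absent apart from short fragments, so packaging functions must be supplied in trans. Outside the viral region are an SV40 poly(A) signal and origin, an f1 origin, lac-derived remnants, and T7 and T3 promoters. Propagation in E. coli relies on a high-copy ColE1/pUC-type origin and ampicillin resistance. The associated publication concerns phosphoinositide control of apical identity, consistent with use for stable PI3K-C2γ depletion in canine cells.
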