Features (pLannotate 1.2.2; 25 found; start..end, strand, type, name):
     81..181     +  CDS            Rev (fragment): human immunodeficiency virus 1 (HIV-1) Rev protein; rev; enhances nuclear export of unspliced and incompletely spliced viral mRNAs
    231..471     +  promoter       U6 promoter: RNA polymerase III promoter for human U6 snRNA
    576..693     +  misc_feature   cPPT/CTS: central polypurine tract and central termination sequence of HIV-1
    742..1252    +  promoter       hPGK promoter: human phosphoglycerate kinase 1 promoter
   1274..1873    +  CDS            PuroR: puromycin N-acetyltransferase; pac from Streptomyces alboniger; confers resistance to puromycin
   1916..1999    +  CDS            nef (fragment): NEF_HV1Z2 - Experimental evidence at protein level: Swiss-Prot protein existence level 1. Extracellular Nef protein targets CD4(+) T-lymphocytes for apoptosis by interacting with CXCR4 surface receptors. From Human immunodeficiency virus type 1 group M subtype D (isolate Z2/CDC-Z34) (HIV-1).
   2001..2234    +  LTR            3' LTR (ΔU3): self-inactivating 3' long terminal repeat (LTR) from HIV-1
   2306..2427    +  polyA_signal   SV40 poly(A) signal: SV40 polyadenylation signal
   2467..2602    +  rep_origin     SV40 ori: SV40 origin of replication
   2623..2641    -  promoter       T7 promoter: promoter for bacteriophage T7 RNA polymerase
   2649..2804    +  CDS            lacZα (fragment): LacZα fragment of β-galactosidase; lacZ fragment
   2809..3237    +  rep_origin     f1 ori (sequence partly withheld): f1 bacteriophage origin of replication; arrow indicates direction of (+) strand synthesis
   3290..3394    +  promoter       AmpR promoter: bla
   3395..4255    +  CDS            AmpR: β-lactamase; bla; confers resistance to ampicillin, carbenicillin, and related antibiotics
   4426..5014    +  rep_origin     ori: high-copy-number ColE1/pMB1/pBR322/pUC origin of replication
   5197..5289    +  CDS            lacI (fragment): lac repressor; lacI; The lac repressor binds to the lac operator to inhibit transcription in E. coli. This inhibition can be relieved by adding lactose or isopropyl-β-D-thiogalactopyranoside (IPTG).
   5302..5323    +  protein_bind   CAP binding site: CAP binding activates transcription in the presence of cAMP. E. coli catabolite activator protein
   5338..5368    +  promoter       lac promoter: promoter for the E. coli lac operon
   5376..5392    +  protein_bind   lac operator: The lac repressor binds to the lac operator to inhibit transcription in E. coli. This inhibition can be relieved by adding lactose or isopropyl-β-D-thiogalactopyranoside (IPTG). lac repressor encoded by lacI
   5437..5455    +  promoter       T3 promoter: promoter for bacteriophage T3 RNA polymerase
   5483..5709    +  promoter       RSV promoter: Rous sarcoma virus enhancer/promoter
   5710..5890    +  LTR            5' LTR (truncated): truncated 5' long terminal repeat (LTR) from HIV-1
   5937..6062    +  misc_feature   HIV-1 Ψ: packaging signal of human immunodeficiency virus type 1
   6046..6409    +  CDS            HIV-1 gag (fragment): gag protein from human immunodeficiency virus 1; gag
   6555..6788    +  misc_feature   RRE: The Rev response element (RRE) of HIV-1 allows for Rev-dependent mRNA export from the nucleus to the cytoplasm.
>Addgene plasmid #162008 | pLKO.1 Puro shRNA PIK3C2G KD1 | addgene full sequence | sequence record 320558 | Addgene NGS Result
TGGTAGGTTTAAGAATAGTTTTTGCTGTACTTTCTATAGTGAATAGAGTTAGGCAGGGATATTCACCATT
ATCGTTTCAGACCCACCTCCCAACCCCGAGGGGACCCGACAGGCCCGAAGGAATAGAAGAAGAAGGTGGA
GAGAGAGACAGAGACAGATCCATTCGATTAGTGAACGGATCTCGACGGTATCGATCACGAGACTAGCCTC
GAGCGGCCGCCCCCTTCACCGAGGGCCTATTTCCCATGATTCCTTCATATTTGCATATACGATACAAGGC
TGTTAGAGAGATAATTGGAATTAATTTGACTGTAAACACAAAGATATTAGTACAAAATACGTGACGTAGA
AAGTAATAATTTCTTGGGTAGTTTGCAGTTTTAAAATTATGTTTTAAAATGGACTATCATATGCTTACCG
TAACTTGAAAGTATTTCGATTTCTTGGCTTTATATATCTTGTGGAAAGGACGAAACACCGGCCTGGAAGC
AACAAGTCATTTCTCGAGAAATGACTTGTTGCTTCCAGGTTTTTGAATTCTCGACCTCGAGACAAATGGC
AGTATTCATCCACAATTTTAAAAGAAAAGGGGGGATTGGGGGGTACAGTGCAGGGGAAAGAATAGTAGAC
ATAATAGCAACAGACATACAAACTAAAGAATTACAAAAACAAATTACAAAAATTCAAAATTTTCGGGTTT
ATTACAGGGACAGCAGAGATCCACTTTGGCCGCGGCTCGAGGGGGTTGGGGTTGCGCCTTTTCCAAGGCA
GCCCTGGGTTTGCGCAGGGACGCGGCTGCTCTGGGCGTGGTTCCGGGAAACGCAGCGGCGCCGACCCTGG
GTCTCGCACATTCTTCACGTCCGTTCGCAGCGTCACCCGGATCTTCGCCGCTACCCTTGTGGGCCCCCCG
GCGACGCTTCCTGCTCCGCCCCTAAGTCGGGAAGGTTCCTTGCGGTTCGCGGCGTGCCGGACGTGACAAA
CGGAAGCCGCACGTCTCACTAGTACCCTCGCAGACGGACAGCGCCAGGGAGCAATGGCAGCGCGCCGACC
GCGATGGGCTGTGGCCAATAGCGGCTGCTCAGCAGGGCGCGCCGAGAGCAGCGGCCGGGAAGGGGCGGTG
CGGGAGGCGGGGTGTGGGGCGGTAGTGTGGGCCCTGTTCCTGCCCGCGCGGTGTTCCGCATTCTGCAAGC
CTCCGGAGCGCACGTCGGCAGTCGGCTCCCTCGTTGACCGAATCACCGACCTCTCTCCCCAGGGGGATCC
ACCGGAGCTTACCATGACCGAGTACAAGCCCACGGTGCGCCTCGCCACCCGCGACGACGTCCCCAGGGCC
GTACGCACCCTCGCCGCCGCGTTCGCCGACTACCCCGCCACGCGCCACACCGTCGATCCGGACCGCCACA
TCGAGCGGGTCACCGAGCTGCAAGAACTCTTCCTCACGCGCGTCGGGCTCGACATCGGCAAGGTGTGGGT
CGCGGACGACGGCGCCGCGGTGGCGGTCTGGACCACGCCGGAGAGCGTCGAAGCGGGGGCGGTGTTCGCC
GAGATCGGCCCGCGCATGGCCGAGTTGAGCGGTTCCCGGCTGGCCGCGCAGCAACAGATGGAAGGCCTCC
TGGCGCCGCACCGGCCCAAGGAGCCCGCGTGGTTCCTGGCCACCGTCGGCGTCTCGCCCGACCACCAGGG
CAAGGGTCTGGGCAGCGCCGTCGTGCTCCCCGGAGTGGAGGCGGCCGAGCGCGCCGGGGTGCCCGCCTTC
CTGGAGACCTCCGCGCCCCGCAACCTCCCCTTCTACGAGCGGCTCGGCTTCACCGTCACCGCCGACGTCG
AGGTGCCCGAAGGACCGCGCACCTGGTGCATGACCCGCAAGCCCGGTGCCTGACGCCCGCCCCACGACCC
GCAGCGCCCGACCGAAAGGAGCGCACGACCCCATGCATCGGTACCTTTAAGACCAATGACTTACAAGGCA
GCTGTAGATCTTAGCCACTTTTTAAAAGAAAAGGGGGGACTGGAAGGGCTAATTCACTCCCAACGAAGAC
AAGATCTGCTTTTTGCTTGTACTGGGTCTCTCTGGTTAGACCAGATCTGAGCCTGGGAGCTCTCTGGCTA
ACTAGGGAACCCACTGCTTAAGCCTCAATAAAGCTTGCCTTGAGTGCTTCAAGTAGTGTGTGCCCGTCTG
TTGTGTGACTCTGGTAACTAGAGATCCCTCAGACCCTTTTAGTCAGTGTGGAAAATCTCTAGCAGTAGTA
GTTCATGTCATCTTATTATTCAGTATTTATAACTTGCAAAGAAATGAATATCAGAGAGTGAGAGGAACTT
GTTTATTGCAGCTTATAATGGTTACAAATAAAGCAATAGCATCACAAATTTCACAAATAAAGCATTTTTT
TCACTGCATTCTAGTTGTGGTTTGTCCAAACTCATCAATGTATCTTATCATGTCTGGCTCTAGCTATCCC
GCCCCTAACTCCGCCCATCCCGCCCCTAACTCCGCCCAGTTCCGCCCATTCTCCGCCCCATGGCTGACTA
ATTTTTTTTATTTATGCAGAGGCCGAGGCCGCCTCGGCCTCTGAGCTATTCCAGAAGTAGTGAGGAGGCT
TTTTTGGAGGCCTAGGGACGTACCCAATTCGCCCTATAGTGAGTCGTATTACGCGCGCTCACTGGCCGTC
GTTTTACAACGTCGTGACTGGGAAAACCCTGGCGTTACCCAACTTAATCGCCTTGCAGCACATCCCCCTT
TCGCCAGCTGGCGTAATAGCGAAGAGGCCCGCACCGATCGCCCTTCCCAACAGTTGCGCAGCCTGAATGG
CGAATGGG
[124 nt withheld, positions 2809-2932]
C
[91 nt withheld, positions 2934-3024]
A
[49 nt withheld, positions 3026-3074]
CCTTTGACGTTGGAGTCCACGTTCTTT
[37 nt withheld, positions 3102-3138]
ACCCTATCTCGGTCTATTCTTTTGATTTATAAGGGATTTTGCCGATTTCGGCCTATTGGTTAAAAAATGA
GCTGATTTAACAAAAATTTAACGCGAATTTTAACAAAATATTAACGCTTACAATTTAGGTGGCACTTTTC
GGGGAAATGTGCGCGGAACCCCTATTTGTTTATTTTTCTAAATACATTCAAATATGTATCCGCTCATGAG
ACAATAACCCTGATAAATGCTTCAATAATATTGAAAAAGGAAGAGTATGAGTATTCAACATTTCCGTGTC
GCCCTTATTCCCTTTTTTGCGGCATTTTGCCTTCCTGTTTTTGCTCACCCAGAAACGCTGGTGAAAGTAA
AAGATGCTGAAGATCAGTTGGGTGCACGAGTGGGTTACATCGAACTGGATCTCAACAGCGGTAAGATCCT
TGAGAGTTTTCGCCCCGAAGAACGTTTTCCAATGATGAGCACTTTTAAAGTTCTGCTATGTGGCGCGGTA
TTATCCCGTATTGACGCCGGGCAAGAGCAACTCGGTCGCCGCATACACTATTCTCAGAATGACTTGGTTG
AGTACTCACCAGTCACAGAAAAGCATCTTACGGATGGCATGACAGTAAGAGAATTATGCAGTGCTGCCAT
AACCATGAGTGATAACACTGCGGCCAACTTACTTCTGACAACGATCGGAGGACCGAAGGAGCTAACCGCT
TTTTTGCACAACATGGGGGATCATGTAACTCGCCTTGATCGTTGGGAACCGGAGCTGAATGAAGCCATAC
CAAACGACGAGCGTGACACCACGATGCCTGTAGCAATGGCAACAACGTTGCGCAAACTATTAACTGGCGA
ACTACTTACTCTAGCTTCCCGGCAACAATTAATAGACTGGATGGAGGCGGATAAAGTTGCAGGACCACTT
CTGCGCTCGGCCCTTCCGGCTGGCTGGTTTATTGCTGATAAATCTGGAGCCGGTGAGCGTGGGTCTCGCG
GTATCATTGCAGCACTGGGGCCAGATGGTAAGCCCTCCCGTATCGTAGTTATCTACACGACGGGGAGTCA
GGCAACTATGGATGAACGAAATAGACAGATCGCTGAGATAGGTGCCTCACTGATTAAGCATTGGTAACTG
TCAGACCAAGTTTACTCATATATACTTTAGATTGATTTAAAACTTCATTTTTAATTTAAAAGGATCTAGG
TGAAGATCCTTTTTGATAATCTCATGACCAAAATCCCTTAACGTGAGTTTTCGTTCCACTGAGCGTCAGA
CCCCGTAGAAAAGATCAAAGGATCTTCTTGAGATCCTTTTTTTCTGCGCGTAATCTGCTGCTTGCAAACA
AAAAAACCACCGCTACCAGCGGTGGTTTGTTTGCCGGATCAAGAGCTACCAACTCTTTTTCCGAAGGTAA
CTGGCTTCAGCAGAGCGCAGATACCAAATACTGTTCTTCTAGTGTAGCCGTAGTTAGGCCACCACTTCAA
GAACTCTGTAGCACCGCCTACATACCTCGCTCTGCTAATCCTGTTACCAGTGGCTGCTGCCAGTGGCGAT
AAGTCGTGTCTTACCGGGTTGGACTCAAGACGATAGTTACCGGATAAGGCGCAGCGGTCGGGCTGAACGG
GGGGTTCGTGCACACAGCCCAGCTTGGAGCGAACGACCTACACCGAACTGAGATACCTACAGCGTGAGCT
ATGAGAAAGCGCCACGCTTCCCGAAGGGAGAAAGGCGGACAGGTATCCGGTAAGCGGCAGGGTCGGAACA
GGAGAGCGCACGAGGGAGCTTCCAGGGGGAAACGCCTGGTATCTTTATAGTCCTGTCGGGTTTCGCCACC
TCTGACTTGAGCGTCGATTTTTGTGATGCTCGTCAGGGGGGCGGAGCCTATGGAAAAACGCCAGCAACGC
GGCCTTTTTACGGTTCCTGGCCTTTTGCTGGCCTTTTGCTCACATGTTCTTTCCTGCGTTATCCCCTGAT
TCTGTGGATAACCGTATTACCGCCTTTGAGTGAGCTGATACCGCTCGCCGCAGCCGAACGACCGAGCGCA
GCGAGTCAGTGAGCGAGGAAGCGGAAGAGCGCCCAATACGCAAACCGCCTCTCCCCGCGCGTTGGCCGAT
TCATTAATGCAGCTGGCACGACAGGTTTCCCGACTGGAAAGCGGGCAGTGAGCGCAACGCAATTAATGTG
AGTTAGCTCACTCATTAGGCACCCCAGGCTTTACACTTTATGCTTCCGGCTCGTATGTTGTGTGGAATTG
TGAGCGGATAACAATTTCACACAGGAAACAGCTATGACCATGATTACGCCAAGCGCGCAATTAACCCTCA
CTAAAGGGAACAAAAGCTGGAGCTGCAAGCTTAATGTAGTCTTATGCAATACTCTTGTAGTCTTGCAACA
TGGTAACGATGAGTTAGCAACATGCCTTACAAGGAGAGAAAAAGCACCGTGCATGCCGATTGGTGGAAGT
AAGGTGGTACGATCGTGCCTTATTAGGAAGGCAACAGACGGGTCTGACATGGATTGGACGAACCACTGAA
TTGCCGCATTGCAGAGATATTGTATTTAAGTGCCTAGCTCGATACATAAACGGGTCTCTCTGGTTAGACC
AGATCTGAGCCTGGGAGCTCTCTGGCTAACTAGGGAACCCACTGCTTAAGCCTCAATAAAGCTTGCCTTG
AGTGCTTCAAGTAGTGTGTGCCCGTCTGTTGTGTGACTCTGGTAACTAGAGATCCCTCAGACCCTTTTAG
TCAGTGTGGAAAATCTCTAGCAGTGGCGCCCGAACAGGGACTTGAAAGCGAAAGGGAAACCAGAGGAGCT
CTCTCGACGCAGGACTCGGCTTGCTGAAGCGCGCACGGCAAGAGGCGAGGGGCGGCGACTGGTGAGTACG
CCAAAAATTTTGACTAGCGGAGGCTAGAAGGAGAGAGATGGGTGCGAGAGCGTCAGTATTAAGCGGGGGA
GAATTAGATCGCGATGGGAAAAAATTCGGTTAAGGCCAGGGGGAAAGAAAAAATATAAATTAAAACATAT
AGTATGGGCAAGCAGGGAGCTAGAACGATTCGCAGTTAATCCTGGCCTGTTAGAAACATCAGAAGGCTGT
AGACAAATACTGGGACAGCTACAACCATCCCTTCAGACAGGATCAGAAGAACTTAGATCATTATATAATA
CAGTAGCAACCCTCTATTGTGTGCATCAAAGGATAGAGATAAAAGACACCAAGGAAGCTTTAGACAAGAT
AGAGGAAGAGCAAAACAAAAGTAAGACCACCGCACAGCAAGCGGCCGCTGATCTTCAGACCTGGAGGAGG
AGATATGAGGGACAATTGGAGAAGTGAATTATATAAATATAAAGTAGTAAAAATTGAACCATTAGGAGTA
GCACCCACCAAGGCAAAGAGAAGAGTGGTGCAGAGAGAAAAAAGAGCAGTGGGAATAGGAGCTTTGTTCC
TTGGGTTCTTGGGAGCAGCAGGAAGCACTATGGGCGCAGCGTCAATGACGCTGACGGTACAGGCCAGACA
ATTATTGTCTGGTATAGTGCAGCAGCAGAACAATTTGCTGAGGGCTATTGAGGCGCAACAGCATCTGTTG
CAACTCACAGTCTGGGGCATCAAGCAGCTCCAGGCAAGAATCCTGGCTGTGGAAAGATACCTAAAGGATC
AACAGCTCCTGGGGATTTGGGGTTGCTCTGGAAAACTCATTTGCACCACTGCTGTGCCTTGGAATGCTAG
TTGGAGTAATAAATCTCTGGAACAGATTTGGAATCACACGACCTGGATGGAGTGGGACAGAGAAATTAAC
AATTACACAAGCTTAATACACTCCTTAATTGAAGAATCGCAAAACCAGCAAGAAAAGAATGAACAAGAAT
TATTGGAATTAGATAAATGGGCAAGTTTGTGGAATTGGTTTAACATAACAAATTGGCTGTGGTATATAAA
ATTATTCATAATGATAGTAGGAGGCT
