>Addgene plasmid #162008 | pLKO.1 Puro shRNA PIK3C2G KD1 | depositor partial sequence | sequence record 314231 | PIK3C2gamma RNAi Sequence
CCTGGAAGCAACAAGTCATTT
